Addgene plasmid #133189: pOPS0548
Purpose: Reporter plasmid with a 12-nucleotide specific "barcode" sequence. This plasmid is not available as an individual bacterial stab, but can be requested as part of the Plasmid-ID Kit (Kit #1000000168 ).
Depositing lab: Philip Poole. Depositing organization: University of Oxford. Publication: Optimizing Rhizobium-legume symbioses by simultaneous measurement of rhizobial competitiveness and N2 fixation in nodules. Mendoza-Suarez MA, Geddes BA, Sanchez-Canizares C, Ramirez-Gonzalez RH, Kirchhelle C, Jorrin B, Poole PS. Proc Natl Acad Sci U S A. 2020 May 5;117(18):9822-9831. doi: 10.1073/pnas.1921225117. Epub 2020 Apr 21. PubMed 32317381.
Backbone
  Vector backbone: pOGG026 (Addgene ID 113992)
  Vector type: Bacterial Expression
Growth in bacteria
  Bacterial resistance: Kanamycin, 50 μg/mL
  Growth temperature: 37°C
  Growth strain: ST18 (S17 delta pir delta hemA)
  Copy number: Low Copy
Gene/Insert
  Gene/Insert name: PU module (PsNifH from pOGG043), SC module (sfGFP from pOGG037), and T module (TATACCGCTGCG and universal primer binding site)
  Species: Synthetic
  Mutation: Domesticated for Golden Gate cloning
  Cloning method: Unknown
Terms and licenses: Academic/Nonprofit Terms; Industry Terms: Not Available to Industry
Depositor comments: The only difference is the sequence: TATACCGCTGCG . Please note that this plasmid may require a unique bacterial strain, so make sure to confirm that you can also obtain the appropriate growth strain. Please contact us or contact our distributors if you have any questions. This plasmid is not available as an individual bacterial stab, but can be requested as part of the Plasmid-ID Kit (Kit #1000000168 ).
How to cite: pOPS0548 was a gift from Philip Poole (Addgene plasmid # 133189)
