[The description below was written by a language model from this plasmid's Addgene catalogue record and pLannotate feature annotations shown in this document.]
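Description:
pOPS0548 is a low-copy, broad-host-range bacterial reporter plasmid built on the pOGG026 backbone and distributed as one member of a barcoded "Plasmid-ID" kit. The annotated 7,030 nt sequence shows an RK2/IncP-type replicon: oriV with its activating replication protein trfA, an IncP oriT that allows conjugative mobilisation from a donor strain supplying transfer functions (the recorded host, ST18, is an S17-derived hemA mutant donor), and the par region (parA, parB and the parDE toxin–antitoxin pair), which promotes stable inheritance by partition functions and post-segregational killing of plasmid-free cells. This should help the plasmid persist where antibiotic selection cannot be applied. Selection is by kanamycin through aphA1 (nptI). Short matches to a Tn5 transposase, the CloDF13 origin and lacZα are annotated only as fragments and are probably backbone or cloning remnants. Lambda t0 and rrnB T1 terminators lie beside the marker and upstream of the cargo region, presumably insulating them from read-through.

The payload was assembled from Golden Gate-domesticated modules: a promoter module carrying PsNifH, a coding module encoding superfolder GFP, and a terminal module containing a unique 12-nucleotide barcode next to a universal primer binding site. The sfGFP coding sequence is annotated, but the nifH promoter and the barcode module are not called in the feature table. The region upstream of sfGFP is the likely promoter location. According to the depositor, kit members differ only in the barcode. Judging from the associated publication title, the design lets many rhizobial strains be tagged individually. Barcode amplification would then report which strains occupy legume nodules (competitiveness), while nifH-driven GFP would report nitrogen-fixation gene expression in those nodules.
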