Features (pLannotate 1.2.2; 14 found; start..end, strand, type, name):
      9..103     +  terminator     lambda t0 terminator: transcription terminator from phage lambda
    213..1025    +  CDS            aphA1: KKA1_ECOLX - Also known as nptI. Protein inferred from homology: Swiss-Prot protein existence level 3. Resistance to kanamycin and structurally-related aminoglycosides, including amikacin. From Escherichia coli.
   1179..1287    +  oriT           oriT: incP origin of transfer
   1348..2496    -  CDS            trfA: trans-acting replication protein that binds to and activates oriV
   2548..2829    -  CDS            tnpA (fragment): TN5P_ECOLX - Also known as tnp. Experimental evidence at protein level: Swiss-Prot protein existence level 1. Mediates transposition of transposon Tn5 by a 'cut and paste' mechanism. First, the monomeric transposase binds the 19 bp inverted DNA repeats flanking the transposon. Then, dimerization of the DNA- bound transposase creates a synaptic DNA complex. After nicking of the first DNA strand, excision of the transposon proceeds through a series of intermediates. The transposase then mediates the insertion of the transposon at a new site by strand transfer. The activity of the wild- type tran
   2889..3420    -  rep_origin     oriV: incP origin of replication
   3476..3511    -  rep_origin     CloDF13 ori (fragment): Plasmids containing the CloDF13 (CDF) origin of replication can be propagated in E. coli cells that contain additional plasmids with compatible origins.
   3635..3943    -  CDS            parE: PARE_ECOLX - Experimental evidence at protein level: Swiss-Prot protein existence level 1. Toxin component of a type II toxin-antitoxin (TA) system involved in plasmid partition. Acts by inhibiting DNA gyrase, converting supercoiled plasmid DNA into a singly cleaved linear form in an ATP-dependent fashion. To do so it probably interacts with one of the gyrase subunits. Gyrase inhibition is prevented by antitoxin ParD, and is reversed in vitro by incubation with ParD. In cells that have lost the plasmid filamentation and growth inhibition occur; this is suppressed when ParD is supplied in trans
   3943..4191    -  CDS            parD: PARD_ECOLX - Experimental evidence at protein level: Swiss-Prot protein existence level 1. Antitoxin component of a type II toxin-antitoxin (TA) system involved in plasmid partition. Inhibits the anti-DNA gyrase activity of toxin ParE; reverses and restores gyrase catalytic activity in vitro. The parDE operon alone is capable of stabilizing an RK2-derived minireplicon under defined growth conditions in several different Gram- negative bacteria. It does so by the post-segregational killing (PSK) of plasmid-free cells, also referred to as a plasmid addiction system. Binds its own promoter, autor
   4320..5162    +  CDS            parB: PARB4_ECOLX - Protein predicted: Swiss-Prot protein existence level 4. Involved in plasmid partition. From Escherichia coli.
   5126..5782    +  CDS            parA: PARA4_ECOLX - Protein inferred from homology: Swiss-Prot protein existence level 3. Involved in plasmid partition. From Escherichia coli.
   5942..6028    -  terminator     rrnB T1 terminator: Escherichia coli rrnB; transcription terminator T1 from the E. coli rrnB gene
   6275..6988    +  CDS            superfolder GFP: GFP variant that folds robustly even when fused to poorly folded proteins (Pédelacq et al., 2006)
   7008..7030    +  CDS            lacZα (fragment): LacZα fragment of β-galactosidase; lacZ fragment
>Addgene plasmid #133189 | pOPS0548 | addgene full sequence | sequence record 275355 | Addgene NGS Result
CGCTCTTGGACTCCTGTTGATAGATCCAGTAATGACCTCAGAACTCCATCTGGATTTGTTCAGAACGCTC
GGTTGCCGCCGGGCGTTTTTTATTGGTGAGAATCCAGGCAATTGTGTCTCAAAATCTCTGATGTTACATT
GCACAAGATAAAAATATATCATCATGAACAATAAAACTGTCTGCTTACATAAACAGTAATACAAGGGGTG
TTATGAGCCATATTCAGCGTGAAACGAGCTGTAGCCGTCCGCGTCTGAACAGCAACATGGATGCGGATCT
GTATGGCTATAAATGGGCGCGTGATAACGTGGGTCAGAGCGGCGCGACCATTTATCGTCTGTATGGCAAA
CCGGATGCGCCGGAACTGTTTCTGAAACATGGCAAAGGCAGCGTGGCGAACGATGTGACCGATGAAATGG
TGCGTCTGAACTGGCTGACCGAATTTATGCCGCTGCCGACCATTAAACATTTTATTCGCACCCCGGATGA
TGCGTGGCTGCTGACCACCGCGATTCCGGGCAAAACCGCGTTTCAGGTGCTGGAAGAATATCCGGATAGC
GGCGAAAACATTGTGGATGCGCTGGCCGTGTTTCTGCGTCGTCTGCATAGCATTCCGGTGTGCAACTGCC
CGTTTAACAGCGATCGTGTGTTTCGTCTGGCCCAGGCGCAGAGCCGTATGAACAACGGCCTGGTGGATGC
GAGCGATTTTGATGATGAACGTAACGGCTGGCCGGTGGAACAGGTGTGGAAAGAAATGCATAAACTGCTG
CCGTTTAGCCCGGATAGCGTGGTGACCCACGGCGATTTTAGCCTGGATAACCTGATTTTCGATGAAGGCA
AACTGATTGGCTGCATTGATGTGGGCCGTGTGGGCATTGCGGATCGTTATCAGGATCTGGCCATTCTGTG
GAACTGCCTGGGCGAATTTAGCCCGAGCCTGCAAAAACGTCTGTTTCAGAAATATGGCATTGATAATCCG
GATATGAACAAACTGCAATTTCATCTGATGCTGGATGAATTTTTCTAATAATTAATTGAACTACTTTTCC
GCTGCATAACCCTGCTTCGGGGTCATTATAGCGATTTTTTCGGTATATCCATCCTTTTTCGCACGATATA
CAGGATTTTGCCAAAGGGTTCGTGTAGACTTTCCTTGGTGTATCCAACGGCGTCAGCCGGGCAGGATAGG
TGAAGTAGGCCCACCCGCGAGCGGGTGTTCCTTCTTCACTGTCCCTTATTCGCACCTGGCGGTGCTCAAC
GGGAATCCTGCTCTGCGAGGCTGGCCGTAGGCCGGCCGCGATGCAGGTGGCTGCTGAACCCCCAGCCGGA
ACTGACCCCACAAGGCCCTAGCGTTTGCAATGCACCAGGTCATCATTGACCCAGGCGTGTTCCACCAGGC
CGCTGCCTCGCAACTCTTCGCAGGCTTCGCCGACCTGCTCGCGCCACTTCTTCACGCGGGTGGAATCCGA
TCCGCACATGAGGCGGAAGGTTTCCAGCTTGAGCGGGTACGGCTCCCGGTGCGAGCTGAAATAGTCGAAC
ATCCGTCGGGCCGTCGGCGACAGCTTGCGGTACTTCTCCCATATGAATTTCGTGTAGTGGTCGCCAGCAA
ACAGCACGACGATTTCCTCGTCGATCAGGACCTGGCAACGGGACGTTTTCTTGCCACGGTCCAGGACGCG
GAAGCGGTGCAGCAGCGACACCGATTCCAGGTGCCCAACGCGGTCGGACGTGAAGCCCATCGCCGTCGCC
TGTAGGCGCGACAGGCATTCCTCGGCCTTCGTGTAATACCGGCCATTGATCGACCAGCCCAGGTCCTGGC
AAAGCTCGTAGAACGTGAAGGTGATCGGCTCGCCGATAGGGGTGCGCTTCGCGTACTCCAACACCTGCTG
CCACACCAGTTCGTCATCGTCGGCCCGCAGCTCGACGCCGGTGTAGGTGATCTTCACGTCCTTGTTGACG
TGGAAAATGACCTTGTTTTGCAGCGCCTCGCGCGGGATTTTCTTGTTGCGCGTGGTGAACAGGGCAGAGC
GGGCCGTGTCGTTTGGCATCGCTCGCATCGTGTCCGGCCACGGCGCAATATCGAACAAGGAAAGCTGCAT
TTCCTTGATCTGCTGCTTCGTGTGTTTCAGCAACGCGGCCTGCTTGGCTTCGCTGACCTGTTTTGCCAGG
TCCTCGCCGGCGGTTTTTCGCTTCTTGGTCGTCATAGTTCCTCGCGTGTCGATGGTCATCGACTTCGCCA
AACCTGCCGCCTCCTGTTCGAGCCGACGCGAACGCTCCACGGCGGCCGATGGCGCGGGCAGGGCAGGGGG
AGCCAGTTGCACGCTGTCGCGCTCGATCTTGGCCGTAGCTTGCTGGACTATCGAGCCGACGGACTGGAAG
GTTTCGCGGGGCGCACGCATGACGGTGCGGCTTGCGATGGTTTCGGCATCCTCGGCGGAAAACCCCGCGT
CGATCAGTTCTTGCCTGTATGCCTTCCGGTCAAACGTCCGATTCATTCACCCTCCTTGCGGGATTGCCCC
GGAATTAATTCCCCGGATCGATCCGTCGATCTTGATCCCCTGCGCCATCAGATCCTTGGCGGCAAGAAAG
CCATCCAGTTTACTTTGCAGGGCTTCCCAACCTTACCAGAGGGCGCCCCAGCTGGCAATTCCGGTTCGCT
TGCTGTCCATAAAACCGCCCAGTCTAGCTATCGCCATGTAAGCCCACTGCAAGCTACCTGCTTTCTCTTT
GCGCTTGCGTTTTCCCTTGTCCAGATAGCCCAGTAGCTGACATTCATCCGGGGTCAGCACCGTTTCTGCG
GACTGGCTTTCTACGTGGCTGCCATTTTTGGGGTGAGGCCGTTCGCGGCCGAGGGGCGCAGCCCCTGGGG
GGATGGGAGGCCCGCGTTAGCGGGCCGGGAGGGTTCGAGAAGGGGGGGCACCCCCCTTCGGCGTGCGCGG
TCACGCGCACAGGGCGCAGCCCTGGTTAAAAACAAGGTTTATAAATATTGGTTTAAAAGCAGGTTAAAAG
ACAGGTTAGCGGTGGCCGAAAAACGGGCGGAAACCCTTGCAAATGCTGGATTTTCTGCCTGTGGACAGCC
CCTCAAATGTCAATAGGTGCGCCCCTCATCTGTCAGCACTCTGCCCCTCAAGTGTCAAGGATCGCGCCCC
TCATCTGTCAGTAGTCGCGCCCCTCAAGTGTCAATACCGCAGGGCACTTATCCCCAGGCTTGTCCACATC
ATCTGTGGGAAACTCGCGTAAAATCAGGCGTTTTCGCCGATTTGCGAGGCTGGCCAGCTCCACGTCGCCG
GCCGAAATCGAGCCTGCCCCTCATCTGTCAACGCCGCGCCGGGTGAGTCGGCCCCTCAAGTGTCAACGTC
CGCCCCTCATCTGTCAGTGAGGGCCAAGTTTTCCGCGAGGTATCCACAACGCCGGCGGCCCTACATGGCT
CTGCTGTAGTGAGTGGGTTGCGCTCCGGCAGCGGTCCTGATCCCCCGCAGAAAAAAAGGATCTCAAGAAG
ATCCTTTGATCTTTTCTACATTACTGCATGAGCTTGTGGAAGTGTGCTGAGCATAAATGATTCTCCTAGC
TGTTCTTTGGGTAAGTACGCCATCAGGACGTTGTGAGTGGCGCGATTTTTAGCGGCTGAAATCAGCCCTT
GAGCCTGTCGGCAAGTCGCGTCATGAGGTCCATGCGCTCATGCAGGATCGCCACGACCAACGCGGGTTCG
CCCGCACGCGGCAGGCAAAAAACGTAGTGGTGTTCGCAGCGGGCCATCCGCAGCGCGGGAAAGAGTTCGC
TCATGTCCTTAAACGGGCCTTCGCCGGCGGCAAGCCTGGCTATGCCCTGTTCCAGCTTAGCGATATAGCG
GCGCACCTGCGCCGCGCCCCACTCCCGGCGCGTGTAGCGGATGATGCCGCGTAGATCGGCTTCGGCCTCA
GCCGTGAGGATGTAGGCCGTCAAGCGCGATCCCCGCTGAGTTCTTCATCAAGAATTTCGCCGACGCTCTT
GGTGGACACCTTGCCGGCAAGCCCATCGTTGATGCGGTTCCCCAGCATGGTTTTCAGTTCCTGCCATGCC
TGATCGGCATCAGCGTCACCGGGGAACAGACGTTCGAGGGCGTATTGCTTAATGGTCTTGCCCTGCAAGG
CGGCCAGGGCTTTCAGGCTCTGGTGCTGCTGGTCCGTCATGTCGATTGTCAGGCGGCTCATTGGATAACC
TCCATAAAATACACGTAACCACATTAGCACATATGTGGGCGTGAGGCTACAGCGCGAGGCGCATTAAGGT
CGGGAAAATGCGCTAGGCGCATTTAAATTGCGTATTGCTGTAATGCGCCATGCCGGCTAGACTAGGCCCA
AATGGGTATACCCAATTTGACCAAGGGGGACGCGATGAGGGCGGCCAAGCACTACCGACAACTTCTATCC
ATCGACTTCAACATCGAGGCGCTGGCCTTCGTGCCTGGACCCGACGGCACACGCGGCCGGCGCATCCACG
TCCTGGGGCGCGAGGTCCGCGACCGGCCCGGCCTGGTCGAGTACCTTTCGCCGGCGTTCGGCTCGCGGGT
GGCGCTGGACGGCTACTGCAAGGCCAATTTCGATGCAGTGCTGCACCTGGCGTACCCCGATCATCAGCAA
TGGGGCCACGCATGAAGCGCCGAAGCTACGCCATGCTGCGCGCCGCTGCCGCGCTGGCCGTCCTGGTCGT
TGCCTCGCCGGCATGGGCCGAGCTGCGCGGCGAGGTCGTGCGCATCATCGACGGCGACACCATCGACGTG
CTGGTAGACAAGCAGCCGGTGCGCGTGCGCCTGGTGGACATTGACGCGCCGGAAAAGCGGCAAGCCTTCG
GCGAACGTGCGCGCCAGGCGCTGGCCGGCATGGTGTTCCGCCGGCACGTCCTGGTCGACGAGAAGGACAC
CGACCGTTACGGCCGCACGCTGGGCACCGTCTGGGTCAACATGGAGCTGGCCAGCCGGCCGCCGCAGCCG
CGCAACGTCAACGCCGCGATGGTTCACCAGGGCATGGCGTGGGCCTATCGCTTCCACGGCCGCGCGGCCG
ACCCTGAAATGCTGCGGCTCGAACAGGAGGCGCGAGGCAAGCGCGTCGGCCTCTGGTCCGATCCGCACGC
CGTCGAGCCGTGGAAATGGCGACGCGAGAGCAACAACCGGAGGGACGAAGGTTGAAGGTCGCCCGCATCT
ACCTGCGCGCCAGTACGGACGAGCAGAATCTTGAACGCCAGGAGAGCCTTGTAGCGGCCACGCGGGCCGC
CGGGTACTACGTCGCCGGCATCTACCGCGAGAAGGCGTCCGGCGCACGCGCCGACCGGCCCGAGCTGCTG
CGCATGATCGCGGACCTGCAACCTGGTGAAGTCGTCGTTGCGGAGAAGATCGACCGCATCAGCCGCTTGC
CGTTGGCCGAGGCCGAGCGCCTGGTTGCGTCGATCCGGGCCAAAGGGGCCAAGCTGGCCGTGCCTGGCGT
GGTGGACCTGTCGGAGCTGGCCGCCGAGGCGAACGGAGTGGCGAAAATCGTTCTGGAATCCGTCCAGGAC
ATGCTTTTGAAGCTCGCCTTGCAGATGGCCCGCGACGACTACGAGGATCGGCGCGAGCGTCAACGTCAGG
GTGTCCAGTTGGCGAAGGCCGCCGGCCGCTACACCGGCCGCAAACGTGACGCCGGCATGCACGACCGCAT
CATCACGCTTCGCTCCGGCGGATCGAGCATTGCCAAGACGGCCAAGCTGGTCGGATGCAGCCCGAGCCAG
GTCAAACGAGTGTGGGCGGCCTGGAACGCGCAGCAGCAAAAATAAAGCCGGGCAGTGCCCGGCTTTTCTC
ACCTTTTCGCGTCCCGCAGGGCCGCTGCGAGCGCCCTACCTAGATCCTCGCTTTCCCCCTCGGTGTAGTC
CGGCCAGGGCACGAAGGGCGCGGATGCGAACCTGTTGAGCAGGTCAGATCTAGGGCGGCGGATTTGTCCT
ACTCAGGAGAGCGTTCACCGACAAACAACAGATAAAACGAAAGGCCCAGTCTTTCGACTGAGCCTTTCGT
TTTATTTGATGCCTGCCGAATTCGGATCCGGAGCTCGACACGACATTGTCGTCACCTTTGTCGGGTCCGC
GACAAGCTTTTTGTTCCTCGATCCCGTATGTTTTCGCCTAAATATCTGAAACAGCAGCAAATTATTTTTC
GTTAGCTCAATCGGCCCACTTGGCACGAGTCTTGAAATTTATTGCGAGGCGGCGGAGCTGCCGGCCGCAT
CCGTGCGGCATAACCACGGTTGTGAACAAATGAAGGAAGGCCAAATGCGTAAAGGCGAAGAGCTGTTCAC
TGGTGTCGTCCCTATTCTGGTGGAACTGGATGGTGATGTCAACGGTCATAAGTTTTCCGTGCGTGGCGAG
GGTGAAGGTGACGCAACTAATGGTAAACTGACGCTGAAGTTCATCTGTACTACTGGTAAACTGCCGGTAC
CTTGGCCGACTCTGGTAACGACGCTGACTTATGGTGTTCAGTGCTTTGCTCGTTATCCGGACCATATGAA
GCAGCATGACTTCTTCAAGTCCGCCATGCCGGAAGGCTATGTGCAGGAACGCACGATTTCCTTTAAGGAT
GACGGCACGTACAAAACGCGTGCGGAAGTGAAATTTGAAGGCGATACCCTGGTAAACCGCATTGAGCTGA
AAGGCATTGACTTTAAAGAAGATGGCAATATCCTGGGCCATAAGCTGGAATACAATTTTAACAGCCACAA
TGTTTACATCACCGCCGATAAACAAAAAAATGGCATTAAAGCGAATTTTAAAATTCGCCACAACGTTGAG
GATGGCAGCGTGCAGCTGGCTGATCACTACCAGCAAAACACTCCAATCGGTGATGGTCCTGTTCTGCTGC
CAGACAATCACTATCTGAGCACGCAAAGCGTTCTGTCTAAAGATCCGAACGAGAAACGCGATCATATGGT
TCTGCTGGAGTTCGTAACCGCAGCGGGCATCACGCATGGTATGGATGAACTGTACAAATGAGCTTTATAC
CGCTGCGCGTTTTACAACGTCGTGACTGGG
